Addgene plasmid #76781: MAP4K2 gRNA (BRDN0001148469)
Purpose: 3rd generation lentiviral gRNA plasmid targeting human MAP4K2
Depositing lab: John Doench & David Root. Depositing organization: Broad Institute. Publication: Optimized sgRNA design to maximize activity and minimize off-target effects of CRISPR-Cas9. Doench JG, Fusi N, Sullender M, Hegde M, Vaimberg EW, Donovan KF, Smith I, Tothova Z, Wilen C, Orchard R, Virgin HW, Listgarten J, Root DE. Nat Biotechnol. 2016 Jan 18. doi: 10.1038/nbt.3437. PubMed 26780180.
Backbone
  Vector backbone: lentiGuide-Puro
  Backbone manufacturer: Zhang Lab (Addgene plasmid # 52963)
  Vector type: Mammalian Expression, Lentiviral, CRISPR
  Selectable markers: Puromycin
Growth in bacteria
  Bacterial resistance: Ampicillin, 100 μg/mL
  Growth temperature: 37°C
  Growth strain: DH5alpha
  Copy number: High Copy
Gene/Insert
  Gene/Insert name: MAP4K2 (alt name: MAP4K2)
  gRNA/shRNA sequence: TGAGTGCCGCCACCCCAATG
  Species: H. sapiens (human)
  Entrez Gene: MAP4K2 (a.k.a. BL44, GCK, RAB8IP)
  Promoter: hU6
  Cloning method: Unknown
  Sequencing primers: 5′ U6-F; 3′ pS2-R
Terms and licenses: Academic/Nonprofit Terms; Industry Terms: Not Available to Industry
Depositor comments: The gRNA was designed to target a Genbank reference sequence which has since been removed from the database. Note that this plasmid does NOT contain Cas9. It should be used in conjunction with lentiCas9-Blast (Addgene #52962) or otherwise with cell lines already expressing Cas9. Browse the full kinome gRNA library at http://www.addgene.org/pooled-library/broadgpp-human-kinome/ or visit http://www.broadinstitute.org/rnai/public/ for detailed protocols and information.
How to cite: MAP4K2 gRNA (BRDN0001148469) was a gift from John Doench & David Root (Addgene plasmid # 76781 ; http://n2t.net/addgene:76781 ; RRID:Addgene_76781)
