[The description below was written by a language model from this plasmid's Addgene catalogue record and pLannotate feature annotations shown in this document.]
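Description:
MAP4K2 gRNA (BRDN0001148469) is a third-generation lentiviral CRISPR guide plasmid built on the lentiGuide-Puro backbone and designed to target human MAP4K2 (also known as GCK, BL44 or RAB8IP). It is maintained in E. coli as a high-copy plasmid through a ColE1/pUC-type origin with ampicillin resistance (bla). The backbone also carries an f1 origin, an SV40 origin and poly(A) signal, and remnants of a lac/T7/T3 cloning region.

The lentiviral transfer cassette begins with an RSV promoter fused to a truncated HIV-1 5' LTR, which makes genomic RNA production Tat-independent. This is followed by the Ψ packaging signal with a partial gag sequence, the Rev response element for Rev-dependent nuclear export, and a cPPT/CTS that aids nuclear import of the provirus. It ends in a self-inactivating ΔU3 3' LTR.

Within this unit, a human U6 RNA polymerase III promoter drives the 20-nt MAP4K2 spacer joined to the Streptococcus pyogenes Cas9 guide RNA scaffold. A separate EF-1α promoter with its intron A expresses puromycin N-acetyltransferase for selecting transduced mammalian cells, and a downstream WPRE enhances transcript expression.

The plasmid does not encode Cas9, so it must be used with a separate Cas9 vector such as lentiCas9-Blast or in cells that already express Cas9. It is an individual clone associated with a human kinome gRNA library and is suited to knocking out MAP4K2. The depositor notes that the guide was designed against a GenBank reference sequence that has since been withdrawn.
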