Features (pLannotate 1.2.2; 29 found; start..end, strand, type, name):
     14..80      +  CDS            small t antigen (fragment): SV40 (simian virus 40) small t antigen
    106..317     +  promoter       EF-1α core promoter: core promoter for human elongation factor EF-1α
    318..1256    +  intron         EF-1α intron A: intron upstream of the start codon of human EF-1α
   1278..1877    +  CDS            PuroR (fragment): puromycin N-acetyltransferase; pac from Streptomyces; confers resistance to puromycin
   1893..2481    +  misc_feature   WPRE: woodchuck hepatitis virus posttranscriptional regulatory element
   2532..2551    +  misc_feature   cPPT/CTS (fragment): central polypurine tract and central termination sequence of HIV-1
   2553..2786    +  LTR            3' LTR (ΔU3): self-inactivating 3' long terminal repeat (LTR) from HIV-1
   2864..2985    +  polyA_signal   SV40 poly(A) signal: SV40 polyadenylation signal
   3025..3160    +  rep_origin     SV40 ori: SV40 origin of replication
   3181..3199    -  promoter       T7 promoter: promoter for bacteriophage T7 RNA polymerase
   3207..3362    +  CDS            lacZα (fragment): LacZα fragment of β-galactosidase; lacZ fragment
   3367..3795    +  rep_origin     f1 ori (sequence partly withheld): f1 bacteriophage origin of replication; arrow indicates direction of (+) strand synthesis
   3848..3952    +  promoter       AmpR promoter: bla
   3953..4813    +  CDS            AmpR: β-lactamase; bla; confers resistance to ampicillin, carbenicillin, and related antibiotics
   4984..5572    +  rep_origin     ori: high-copy-number ColE1/pMB1/pBR322/pUC origin of replication
   5755..5847    +  CDS            lacI (fragment): lac repressor; lacI; The lac repressor binds to the lac operator to inhibit transcription in E. coli. This inhibition can be relieved by adding lactose or isopropyl-β-D-thiogalactopyranoside (IPTG).
   5860..5881    +  protein_bind   CAP binding site: CAP binding activates transcription in the presence of cAMP. E. coli catabolite activator protein
   5896..5926    +  promoter       lac promoter: promoter for the E. coli lac operon
   5934..5950    +  protein_bind   lac operator: The lac repressor binds to the lac operator to inhibit transcription in E. coli. This inhibition can be relieved by adding lactose or isopropyl-β-D-thiogalactopyranoside (IPTG). lac repressor encoded by lacI
   5995..6013    +  promoter       T3 promoter: promoter for bacteriophage T3 RNA polymerase
   6041..6267    +  promoter       RSV promoter: Rous sarcoma virus enhancer/promoter
   6268..6448    +  LTR            5' LTR (truncated): truncated 5' long terminal repeat (LTR) from HIV-1
   6495..6620    +  misc_feature   HIV-1 Ψ: packaging signal of human immunodeficiency virus type 1
   6604..6967    +  CDS            HIV-1 gag (fragment): gag protein from human immunodeficiency virus 1; gag
   7113..7346    +  misc_feature   RRE: The Rev response element (RRE) of HIV-1 allows for Rev-dependent mRNA export from the nucleus to the cytoplasm.
   7723..7749    +  CDS            Rev (fragment): human immunodeficiency virus 1 (HIV-1) Rev protein; rev; enhances nuclear export of unspliced and incompletely spliced viral mRNAs
   7753..7993    +  promoter       U6 promoter: RNA polymerase III promoter for human U6 snRNA
   8023..8098    +  misc_RNA       gRNA scaffold: guide RNA scaffold for the Streptococcus pyogenes CRISPR/Cas9 system
   8154..8271    +  misc_feature   cPPT/CTS: central polypurine tract and central termination sequence of HIV-1
>Addgene plasmid #76781 | MAP4K2 gRNA (BRDN0001148469) | addgene full sequence | sequence record 186494 | Addgene Assembled Sequence
CCCGGGTGCAAAGATGGATAAAGTTTTAAACAGAGAGGAATCTTTGCAGCTAATGGACCTTCTAGGTCTT
GAAAGGAGTGGGAATTGGCTCCGGTGCCCGTCAGTGGGCAGAGCGCACATCGCCCACAGTCCCCGAGAAG
TTGGGGGGAGGGGTCGGCAATTGATCCGGTGCCTAGAGAAGGTGGCGCGGGGTAAACTGGGAAAGTGATG
TCGTGTACTGGCTCCGCCTTTTTCCCGAGGGTGGGGGAGAACCGTATATAAGTGCAGTAGTCGCCGTGAA
CGTTCTTTTTCGCAACGGGTTTGCCGCCAGAACACAGGTAAGTGCCGTGTGTGGTTCCCGCGGGCCTGGC
CTCTTTACGGGTTATGGCCCTTGCGTGCCTTGAATTACTTCCACCTGGCTGCAGTACGTGATTCTTGATC
CCGAGCTTCGGGTTGGAAGTGGGTGGGAGAGTTCGAGGCCTTGCGCTTAAGGAGCCCCTTCGCCTCGTGC
TTGAGTTGAGGCCTGGCCTGGGCGCTGGGGCCGCCGCGTGCGAATCTGGTGGCACCTTCGCGCCTGTCTC
GCTGCTTTCGATAAGTCTCTAGCCATTTAAAATTTTTGATGACCTGCTGCGACGCTTTTTTTCTGGCAAG
ATAGTCTTGTAAATGCGGGCCAAGATCTGCACACTGGTATTTCGGTTTTTGGGGCCGCGGGCGGCGACGG
GGCCCGTGCGTCCCAGCGCACATGTTCGGCGAGGCGGGGCCTGCGAGCGCGGCCACCGAGAATCGGACGG
GGGTAGTCTCAAGCTGGCCGGCCTGCTCTGGTGCCTGGCCTCGCGCCGCCGTGTATCGCCCCGCCCTGGG
CGGCAAGGCTGGCCCGGTCGGCACCAGTTGCGTGAGCGGAAAGATGGCCGCTTCCCGGCCCTGCTGCAGG
GAGCTCAAAATGGAGGACGCGGCGCTCGGGAGAGCGGGCGGGTGAGTCACCCACACAAAGGAAAAGGGCC
TTTCCGTCCTCAGCCGTCGCTTCATGTGACTCCACGGAGTACCGGGCGCCGTCCAGGCACCTCGATTAGT
TCTCGAGCTTTTGGAGTACGTCGTCTTTAGGTTGGGGGGAGGGGTTTTATGCGATGGAGTTTCCCCACAC
TGAGTGGGTGGAGACTGAAGTTAGGCCAGCTTGGCACTTGATGTAATTCTCCTTGGAATTTGCCCTTTTT
GAGTTTGGATCTTGGTTCATTCTCAAGCCTCAGACAGTGGTTCAAAGTTTTTTTCTTCCATTTCAGGTGT
CGTGACGTACGGCCACCATGACCGAGTACAAGCCCACGGTGCGCCTCGCCACCCGCGACGACGTCCCCAG
GGCCGTACGCACCCTCGCCGCCGCGTTCGCCGACTACCCCGCCACGCGCCACACCGTCGATCCGGACCGC
CACATCGAGCGGGTCACCGAGCTGCAAGAACTCTTCCTCACGCGCGTCGGGCTCGACATCGGCAAGGTGT
GGGTCGCGGACGACGGCGCCGCCGTGGCGGTCTGGACCACGCCGGAGAGCGTCGAAGCGGGGGCGGTGTT
CGCCGAGATCGGCCCGCGCATGGCCGAGTTGAGCGGTTCCCGGCTGGCCGCGCAGCAACAGATGGAAGGC
CTCCTGGCGCCGCACCGGCCCAAGGAGCCCGCGTGGTTCCTGGCCACCGTCGGAGTCTCGCCCGACCACC
AGGGCAAGGGTCTGGGCAGCGCCGTCGTGCTCCCCGGAGTGGAGGCGGCCGAGCGCGCCGGGGTGCCCGC
CTTCCTGGAGACCTCCGCGCCCCGCAACCTCCCCTTCTACGAGCGGCTCGGCTTCACCGTCACCGCCGAC
GTCGAGGTGCCCGAAGGACCGCGCACCTGGTGCATGACCCGCAAGCCCGGTGCCTGAACGCGTTAAGTCG
ACAATCAACCTCTGGATTACAAAATTTGTGAAAGATTGACTGGTATTCTTAACTATGTTGCTCCTTTTAC
GCTATGTGGATACGCTGCTTTAATGCCTTTGTATCATGCTATTGCTTCCCGTATGGCTTTCATTTTCTCC
TCCTTGTATAAATCCTGGTTGCTGTCTCTTTATGAGGAGTTGTGGCCCGTTGTCAGGCAACGTGGCGTGG
TGTGCACTGTGTTTGCTGACGCAACCCCCACTGGTTGGGGCATTGCCACCACCTGTCAGCTCCTTTCCGG
GACTTTCGCTTTCCCCCTCCCTATTGCCACGGCGGAACTCATCGCCGCCTGCCTTGCCCGCTGCTGGACA
GGGGCTCGGCTGTTGGGCACTGACAATTCCGTGGTGTTGTCGGGGAAATCATCGTCCTTTCCTTGGCTGC
TCGCCTGTGTTGCCACCTGGATTCTGCGCGGGACGTCCTTCTGCTACGTCCCTTCGGCCCTCAATCCAGC
GGACCTTCCTTCCCGCGGCCTGCTGCCGGCTCTGCGGCCTCTTCCGCGTCTTCGCCTTCGCCCTCAGACG
AGTCGGATCTCCCTTTGGGCCGCCTCCCCGCGTCGACTTTAAGACCAATGACTTACAAGGCAGCTGTAGA
TCTTAGCCACTTTTTAAAAGAAAAGGGGGGACTGGAAGGGCTAATTCACTCCCAACGAAGACAAGATCTG
CTTTTTGCTTGTACTGGGTCTCTCTGGTTAGACCAGATCTGAGCCTGGGAGCTCTCTGGCTAACTAGGGA
ACCCACTGCTTAAGCCTCAATAAAGCTTGCCTTGAGTGCTTCAAGTAGTGTGTGCCCGTCTGTTGTGTGA
CTCTGGTAACTAGAGATCCCTCAGACCCTTTTAGTCAGTGTGGAAAATCTCTAGCAGTACGTATAGTAGT
TCATGTCATCTTATTATTCAGTATTTATAACTTGCAAAGAAATGAATATCAGAGAGTGAGAGGAACTTGT
TTATTGCAGCTTATAATGGTTACAAATAAAGCAATAGCATCACAAATTTCACAAATAAAGCATTTTTTTC
ACTGCATTCTAGTTGTGGTTTGTCCAAACTCATCAATGTATCTTATCATGTCTGGCTCTAGCTATCCCGC
CCCTAACTCCGCCCATCCCGCCCCTAACTCCGCCCAGTTCCGCCCATTCTCCGCCCCATGGCTGACTAAT
TTTTTTTATTTATGCAGAGGCCGAGGCCGCCTCGGCCTCTGAGCTATTCCAGAAGTAGTGAGGAGGCTTT
TTTGGAGGCCTAGGGACGTACCCAATTCGCCCTATAGTGAGTCGTATTACGCGCGCTCACTGGCCGTCGT
TTTACAACGTCGTGACTGGGAAAACCCTGGCGTTACCCAACTTAATCGCCTTGCAGCACATCCCCCTTTC
GCCAGCTGGCGTAATAGCGAAGAGGCCCGCACCGATCGCCCTTCCCAACAGTTGCGCAGCCTGAATGGCG
AATGGG
[124 nt withheld, positions 3367-3490]
C
[91 nt withheld, positions 3492-3582]
A
[49 nt withheld, positions 3584-3632]
CCTTTGACGTTGGAGTCCACGTTCTTT
[37 nt withheld, positions 3660-3696]
ACCCTATCTCGGTCTATTCTTTTGATTTATAAGGGATTTTGCCGATTTCGGCCTATTGGTTAAAAAATGA
GCTGATTTAACAAAAATTTAACGCGAATTTTAACAAAATATTAACGCTTACAATTTAGGTGGCACTTTTC
GGGGAAATGTGCGCGGAACCCCTATTTGTTTATTTTTCTAAATACATTCAAATATGTATCCGCTCATGAG
ACAATAACCCTGATAAATGCTTCAATAATATTGAAAAAGGAAGAGTATGAGTATTCAACATTTCCGTGTC
GCCCTTATTCCCTTTTTTGCGGCATTTTGCCTTCCTGTTTTTGCTCACCCAGAAACGCTGGTGAAAGTAA
AAGATGCTGAAGATCAGTTGGGTGCACGAGTGGGTTACATCGAACTGGATCTCAACAGCGGTAAGATCCT
TGAGAGTTTTCGCCCCGAAGAACGTTTTCCAATGATGAGCACTTTTAAAGTTCTGCTATGTGGCGCGGTA
TTATCCCGTATTGACGCCGGGCAAGAGCAACTCGGTCGCCGCATACACTATTCTCAGAATGACTTGGTTG
AGTACTCACCAGTCACAGAAAAGCATCTTACGGATGGCATGACAGTAAGAGAATTATGCAGTGCTGCCAT
AACCATGAGTGATAACACTGCGGCCAACTTACTTCTGACAACGATCGGAGGACCGAAGGAGCTAACCGCT
TTTTTGCACAACATGGGGGATCATGTAACTCGCCTTGATCGTTGGGAACCGGAGCTGAATGAAGCCATAC
CAAACGACGAGCGTGACACCACGATGCCTGTAGCAATGGCAACAACGTTGCGCAAACTATTAACTGGCGA
ACTACTTACTCTAGCTTCCCGGCAACAATTAATAGACTGGATGGAGGCGGATAAAGTTGCAGGACCACTT
CTGCGCTCGGCCCTTCCGGCTGGCTGGTTTATTGCTGATAAATCTGGAGCCGGTGAGCGTGGGTCTCGCG
GTATCATTGCAGCACTGGGGCCAGATGGTAAGCCCTCCCGTATCGTAGTTATCTACACGACGGGGAGTCA
GGCAACTATGGATGAACGAAATAGACAGATCGCTGAGATAGGTGCCTCACTGATTAAGCATTGGTAACTG
TCAGACCAAGTTTACTCATATATACTTTAGATTGATTTAAAACTTCATTTTTAATTTAAAAGGATCTAGG
TGAAGATCCTTTTTGATAATCTCATGACCAAAATCCCTTAACGTGAGTTTTCGTTCCACTGAGCGTCAGA
CCCCGTAGAAAAGATCAAAGGATCTTCTTGAGATCCTTTTTTTCTGCGCGTAATCTGCTGCTTGCAAACA
AAAAAACCACCGCTACCAGCGGTGGTTTGTTTGCCGGATCAAGAGCTACCAACTCTTTTTCCGAAGGTAA
CTGGCTTCAGCAGAGCGCAGATACCAAATACTGTTCTTCTAGTGTAGCCGTAGTTAGGCCACCACTTCAA
GAACTCTGTAGCACCGCCTACATACCTCGCTCTGCTAATCCTGTTACCAGTGGCTGCTGCCAGTGGCGAT
AAGTCGTGTCTTACCGGGTTGGACTCAAGACGATAGTTACCGGATAAGGCGCAGCGGTCGGGCTGAACGG
GGGGTTCGTGCACACAGCCCAGCTTGGAGCGAACGACCTACACCGAACTGAGATACCTACAGCGTGAGCT
ATGAGAAAGCGCCACGCTTCCCGAAGGGAGAAAGGCGGACAGGTATCCGGTAAGCGGCAGGGTCGGAACA
GGAGAGCGCACGAGGGAGCTTCCAGGGGGAAACGCCTGGTATCTTTATAGTCCTGTCGGGTTTCGCCACC
TCTGACTTGAGCGTCGATTTTTGTGATGCTCGTCAGGGGGGCGGAGCCTATGGAAAAACGCCAGCAACGC
GGCCTTTTTACGGTTCCTGGCCTTTTGCTGGCCTTTTGCTCACATGTTCTTTCCTGCGTTATCCCCTGAT
TCTGTGGATAACCGTATTACCGCCTTTGAGTGAGCTGATACCGCTCGCCGCAGCCGAACGACCGAGCGCA
GCGAGTCAGTGAGCGAGGAAGCGGAAGAGCGCCCAATACGCAAACCGCCTCTCCCCGCGCGTTGGCCGAT
TCATTAATGCAGCTGGCACGACAGGTTTCCCGACTGGAAAGCGGGCAGTGAGCGCAACGCAATTAATGTG
AGTTAGCTCACTCATTAGGCACCCCAGGCTTTACACTTTATGCTTCCGGCTCGTATGTTGTGTGGAATTG
TGAGCGGATAACAATTTCACACAGGAAACAGCTATGACCATGATTACGCCAAGCGCGCAATTAACCCTCA
CTAAAGGGAACAAAAGCTGGAGCTGCAAGCTTAATGTAGTCTTATGCAATACTCTTGTAGTCTTGCAACA
TGGTAACGATGAGTTAGCAACATGCCTTACAAGGAGAGAAAAAGCACCGTGCATGCCGATTGGTGGAAGT
AAGGTGGTACGATCGTGCCTTATTAGGAAGGCAACAGACGGGTCTGACATGGATTGGACGAACCACTGAA
TTGCCGCATTGCAGAGATATTGTATTTAAGTGCCTAGCTCGATACATAAACGGGTCTCTCTGGTTAGACC
AGATCTGAGCCTGGGAGCTCTCTGGCTAACTAGGGAACCCACTGCTTAAGCCTCAATAAAGCTTGCCTTG
AGTGCTTCAAGTAGTGTGTGCCCGTCTGTTGTGTGACTCTGGTAACTAGAGATCCCTCAGACCCTTTTAG
TCAGTGTGGAAAATCTCTAGCAGTGGCGCCCGAACAGGGACTTGAAAGCGAAAGGGAAACCAGAGGAGCT
CTCTCGACGCAGGACTCGGCTTGCTGAAGCGCGCACGGCAAGAGGCGAGGGGCGGCGACTGGTGAGTACG
CCAAAAATTTTGACTAGCGGAGGCTAGAAGGAGAGAGATGGGTGCGAGAGCGTCAGTATTAAGCGGGGGA
GAATTAGATCGCGATGGGAAAAAATTCGGTTAAGGCCAGGGGGAAAGAAAAAATATAAATTAAAACATAT
AGTATGGGCAAGCAGGGAGCTAGAACGATTCGCAGTTAATCCTGGCCTGTTAGAAACATCAGAAGGCTGT
AGACAAATACTGGGACAGCTACAACCATCCCTTCAGACAGGATCAGAAGAACTTAGATCATTATATAATA
CAGTAGCAACCCTCTATTGTGTGCATCAAAGGATAGAGATAAAAGACACCAAGGAAGCTTTAGACAAGAT
AGAGGAAGAGCAAAACAAAAGTAAGACCACCGCACAGCAAGCGGCCGCTGATCTTCAGACCTGGAGGAGG
AGATATGAGGGACAATTGGAGAAGTGAATTATATAAATATAAAGTAGTAAAAATTGAACCATTAGGAGTA
GCACCCACCAAGGCAAAGAGAAGAGTGGTGCAGAGAGAAAAAAGAGCAGTGGGAATAGGAGCTTTGTTCC
TTGGGTTCTTGGGAGCAGCAGGAAGCACTATGGGCGCAGCGTCAATGACGCTGACGGTACAGGCCAGACA
ATTATTGTCTGGTATAGTGCAGCAGCAGAACAATTTGCTGAGGGCTATTGAGGCGCAACAGCATCTGTTG
CAACTCACAGTCTGGGGCATCAAGCAGCTCCAGGCAAGAATCCTGGCTGTGGAAAGATACCTAAAGGATC
AACAGCTCCTGGGGATTTGGGGTTGCTCTGGAAAACTCATTTGCACCACTGCTGTGCCTTGGAATGCTAG
TTGGAGTAATAAATCTCTGGAACAGATTTGGAATCACACGACCTGGATGGAGTGGGACAGAGAAATTAAC
AATTACACAAGCTTAATACACTCCTTAATTGAAGAATCGCAAAACCAGCAAGAAAAGAATGAACAAGAAT
TATTGGAATTAGATAAATGGGCAAGTTTGTGGAATTGGTTTAACATAACAAATTGGCTGTGGTATATAAA
ATTATTCATAATGATAGTAGGAGGCTTGGTAGGTTTAAGAATAGTTTTTGCTGTACTTTCTATAGTGAAT
AGAGTTAGGCAGGGATATTCACCATTATCGTTTCAGACCCACCTCCCAACCCCGAGGGGACCCAGAGAGG
GCCTATTTCCCATGATTCCTTCATATTTGCATATACGATACAAGGCTGTTAGAGAGATAATTAGAATTAA
TTTGACTGTAAACACAAAGATATTAGTACAAAATACGTGACGTAGAAAGTAATAATTTCTTGGGTAGTTT
GCAGTTTTAAAATTATGTTTTAAAATGGACTATCATATGCTTACCGTAACTTGAAAGTATTTCGATTTCT
TGGCTTTATATATCTTGTGGAAAGGACGAAACACCGTGAGTGCCGCCACCCCAATGGTTTTAGAGCTAGA
AATAGCAAGTTAAAATAAGGCTAGTCCGTTATCAACTTGAAAAAGTGGCACCGAGTCGGTGCTTTTTTAA
GCTTGGCGTAACTAGATCTTGAGACAAATGGCAGTATTCATCCACAATTTTAAAAGAAAAGGGGGGATTG
GGGGGTACAGTGCAGGGGAAAGAATAGTAGACATAATAGCAACAGACATACAAACTAAAGAATTACAAAA
ACAAATTACAAAAATTCAAAATTTTCGGGTTTATTACAGGGACAGCAGAGATCCACTTTGGCGCCGGCTC
GAGGGGG
