>Addgene plasmid #76781 | MAP4K2 gRNA (BRDN0001148469) | depositor partial sequence | sequence record 144241 | Target Sequence
TGAGTGCCGCCACCCCAATG
