>Addgene plasmid #76781 | MAP4K2 gRNA (BRDN0001148469) | addgene partial sequence | sequence record 186493 | hU6-F
TAGAAAGTAATAATTTCTTGGGTAGTTTGCAGTTTTAAAATTATGTTTTAAAATGGACTATCATATGCTT
ACCGTAACTTGAAAGTATTTCGATTTCTTGGCTTTATATATCTTGTGGAAAGGACGAAACACCGTGAGTG
CCGCCACCCCAATGTTTTAGAGCTAGAAATAGCAAGTTAAAATAAGGCTAGTCCGTTATCAACTTGAAAA
AGTGGCACCGAGTCGGTGCTTTTTTAAGCTTGGCGTAACTAGATCTTGAGACAAATGGCAGTATTCATCC
ACAATTTTAAAAGAAAAGGGGGGATTGGGGGGTACAGTGCAGGGGAAAGAATAGTAGACATAATAGCAAC
AGACATACAAACTAAAGAATTACAAAAACAAATTACAAAAATTCAAAATTTTCGGGTTTATTACAGGGAC
AGCAGAGATCCACTTTGGCGCCGGCTCGAGGGGGCCCGGGTGCAAAGATGGATAAAGTTTTAAACAGAGA
GGAATCTTTGCAGCTAATGGACCTTCTAGGTCTTGAAAGGAGTGGGAATTGGCTCCGGTGCCCGTCAGTG
GGCAGAGCGC
